>Addgene plasmid #81646 | pDONR223_HAPLN1_p.K115N | addgene full sequence | sequence record 166350 | Addgene NGS Result
GGGGGTTCGTGCACACAGCCCAGCTTGGAGCGAACGACCTACACCGAACTGAGATACCTACAGCGTGAGC
TATGAGAAAGCGCCACGCTTCCCGAAGGGAGAAAGGCGGACAGGTATCCGGTAAGCGGCAGGGTCGGAAC
AGGAGAGCGCACGAGGGAGCTTCCAGGGGGAAACGCCTGGTATCTTTATAGTCCTGTCGGGTTTCGCCAC
CTCTGACTTGAGCGTCGATTTTTGTGATGCTCGTCAGGGGGGCGGAGCCTATGGAAAAACGCCAGCAACG
CGGCCTTTTTACGGTTCCTGGCCTTTTGCTGGCCTTTTGCTCACATGTTCTTTCCTGCGTTATCCCCTGA
TTCTGTGGATAACCGTATTACCGCCTTTGAGTGAGCTGATACCGCTCGCCGCAGCCGAACGACCGAGCGC
AGCGAGTCAGTGAGCGAGGAAGCGGAAGAGCGCCCAATACGCAAACCGCCTCTCCCCGCGCGTTGGCCGA
TTCATTAATGCAGCTGGCACGACAGGTTTCCCGACTGGAAAGCGGGCAGTGAGCGCAACGCAATTAATAC
GCGTACCGCTAGCCAGGAAGAGTTTGTAGAAACGCAAAAAGGCCATCCGTCAGGATGGCCTTCTGCTTAG
TTTGATGCCTGGCAGTTTATGGCGGGCGTCCTGCCCGCCACCCTCCGGGCCGTTGCTTCACAACGTTCAA
ATCCGCTCCCGGCGGATTTGTCCTACTCAGGAGAGCGTTCACCGACAAACAACAGATAAAACGAAAGGCC
CAGTCTTCCGACTGAGCCTTTCGTTTTATTTGATGCCTGGCAGTTCCCTACTCTCGCGTTAACGCTAGCA
TGGATGTTTTCCCAGTCACGACGTTGTAAAACGACGGCCAGTCTTAAGCTCGGGCCCCAAATAATGATTT
TATTTTGACTGATAGTGACCTGTTCGTTGCAACAAATTGATGAGCAATGCTTTTTTATAATGCCAACTTT
GTACAAAAAAGTTGGCACCATGAAGAGTCTACTTCTTCTGGTGCTGATTTCAATCTGCTGGGCTGATCAT
CTTTCAGACAACTATACTCTGGATCATGACAGAGCTATTCACATCCAAGCAGAAAATGGCCCCCATCTAC
TTGTGGAAGCAGAGCAAGCCAAGGTGTTTTCACACAGAGGTGGCAATGTTACACTGCCATGTAAATTTTA
TCGAGACCCTACAGCATTTGGCTCAGGAATCCATAAAATCCGAATTAAGTGGACCAAGCTAACTTCGGAT
TACCTCAAGGAAGTGGATGTTTTTGTTTCCATGGGATACCACAAAAAAACCTATGGAGGCTACCAGGGTA
GAGTGTTTCTGAACGGAGGCAGTGATAGTGATGCTTCTCTGGTCATCACAGACCTCACTCTGGAAGATTA
TGGGAGATATAAGTGTGAGGTGATTGAAGGATTAGAAGATGATACTGTTGTGGTAGCACTGGACTTACAA
GGTGTGGTATTCCCTTACTTTCCACGACTGGGGCGCTACAATCTCAATTTTCACGAGGCGCAGCAGGCGT
GTCTGGACCAGGATGCTGTGATCGCCTCCTTCGACCAGCTGTACGACGCCTGGCGGGGCGGGCTGGACTG
GTGCAATGCCGGCTGGCTCAGTGATGGCTCTGTGCAATATCCCATCACAAAGCCCAGAGAGCCCTGTGGG
GGCCAGAACACAGTGCCCGGAGTCAGGAACTACGGATTTTGGGATAAAGATAAAAGCAGATATGATGTTT
TCTGTTTTACATCCAATTTCAATGGCCGTTTTTACTATCTGATCCACCCCACCAAACTGACCTATGATGA
AGCGGTGCAAGCTTGTCTCAATGATGGTGCTCAGATTGCAAAAGTGGGCCAGATATTTGCTGCCTGGAAA
ATTCTCGGATATGACCGCTGTGATGCGGGCTGGTTGGCGGATGGCAGCGTCCGCTACCCCATCTCTAGGC
CAAGAAGGCGCTGCAGTCCTACTGAGGCTGCAGTGCGCTTCGTGGGTTTCCCAGATAAAAAGCATAAGCT
GTATGGTGTCTACTGCTTCAGAGCATACAACTGATTGCCAACTTTCTTGTACAAAGTTGGCATTATAAGA
AAGCATTGCTTATCAATTTGTTGCAACGAACAGGTCACTATCAGTCAAAATAAAATCATTATTTGCCATC
CAGCTGATATCCCCTATAGTGAGTCGTATTACATGGTCATAGCTGTTTCCTGGCAGCTCTGGCCCGTGTC
TCAAAATCTCTGATGTTACATTGCACAAGATAAAAATATATCATCATGCCTCCTCTAGACCAGCCAGGAC
AGAAATGCCTCGACTTCGCTGCTACCCAAGGTTGCCGGGTGACGCACACCGTGGAAACGGATGAAGGCAC
GAACCCAGTGGACATAAGCCTGTTCGGTTCGTAAGCTGTAATGCAAGTAGCGTATGCGCTCACGCAACTG
GTCCAGAACCTTGACCGAACGCAGCGGTGGTAACGGCGCAGTGGCGGTTTTCATGGCTTGTTATGACTGT
TTTTTTGGGGTACAGTCTATGCCTCGGGCATCCAAGCAGCAAGCGCGTTACGCCGTGGGTCGATGTTTGA
TGTTATGGAGCAGCAACGATGTTACGCAGCAGGGCAGTCGCCCTAAAACAAAGTTAAACATTATGAGGGA
AGCGGTGATCGCCGAAGTATCGACTCAACTATCAGAGGTAGTTGGCGTCATCGAGCGCCATCTCGAACCG
ACGTTGCTGGCCGTACATTTGTACGGCTCCGCAGTGGATGGCGGCCTGAAGCCACACAGTGATATTGATT
TGCTGGTTACGGTGACCGTAAGGCTTGATGAAACAACGCGGCGAGCTTTGATCAACGACCTTTTGGAAAC
TTCGGCTTCCCCTGGAGAGAGCGAGATTCTCCGCGCTGTAGAAGTCACCATTGTTGTGCACGACGACATC
ATTCCGTGGCGTTATCCAGCTAAGCGCGAACTGCAATTTGGAGAATGGCAGCGCAATGACATTCTTGCAG
GTATCTTCGAGCCAGCCACGATCGACATTGATCTGGCTATCTTGCTGACAAAAGCAAGAGAACATAGCGT
TGCCTTGGTAGGTCCAGCGGCGGAGGAACTCTTTGATCCGGTTCCTGAACAGGATCTATTTGAGGCGCTA
AATGAAACCTTAACGCTATGGAACTCGCCGCCCGACTGGGCTGGCGATGAGCGAAATGTAGTGCTTACGT
TGTCCCGCATTTGGTACAGCGCAGTAACCGGCAAAATCGCGCCGAAGGATGTCGCTGCCGACTGGGCAAT
GGAGCGCCTGCCGGCCCAGTATCAGCCCGTCATACTTGAAGCTAGACAGGCTTATCTTGGACAAGAAGAA
GATCGCTTGGCCTCGCGCGCAGATCAGTTGGAAGAATTTGTCCACTACGTGAAAGGCGAGATCACCAAGG
TAGTCGGCAAATAACCCTCGAGCCACCCATGACCAAAATCCCTTAACGTGAGTTACGCGTCGTTCCACTG
AGCGTCAGACCCCGTAGAAAAGATCAAAGGATCTTCTTGAGATCCTTTTTTTCTGCGCGTAATCTGCTGC
TTGCAAACAAAAAAACCACCGCTACCAGCGGTGGTTTGTTTGCCGGATCAAGAGCTACCAACTCTTTTTC
CGAAGGTAACTGGCTTCAGCAGAGCGCAGATACCAAATACTGTTCTTCTAGTGTAGCCGTAGTTAGGCCA
CCACTTCAAGAACTCTGTAGCACCGCCTACATACCTCGCTCTGCTAATCCTGTTACCAGTGGCTGCTGCC
AGTGGCGATAAGTCGTGTCTTACCGGGTTGGACTCAAGACGATAGTTACCGGATAAGGCGCAGCGGTCGG
GCTGAACG
Features (pLannotate 1.2.2; 12 found; start..end, strand, type, name):
    450..542     +  CDS            lacI (fragment): lac repressor; lacI; The lac repressor binds to the lac operator to inhibit transcription in E. coli. This inhibition can be relieved by adding lactose or isopropyl-β-D-thiogalactopyranoside (IPTG).
    597..624     -  terminator     rrnB T2 terminator: transcription terminator T2 from the E. coli rrnB gene
    756..799     +  terminator     rrnB T1 terminator: Escherichia coli rrnB; transcription terminator T1 from the E. coli rrnB gene
    846..882     -  CDS            lacZα (fragment): LacZα fragment of β-galactosidase; lacZ fragment
    899..994     +  protein_bind   attL3: mutant version of attL; recombination site for the Gateway® LR reaction LR Clonase™
   1000..2061    +  CDS            Hapln1: HPLN1_RAT - Also known as Crtl1. Experimental evidence at protein level: Swiss-Prot protein existence level 1. Stabilizes the aggregates of proteoglycan monomers with hyaluronic acid in the extracellular cartilage matrix. From Rattus norvegicus (Rat).
   2069..2164    -  protein_bind   attL3: mutant version of attL; recombination site for the Gateway® LR reaction LR Clonase™
   2183..2201    -  promoter       T7 promoter: promoter for bacteriophage T7 RNA polymerase
   2391..2414    +  promoter       Pc promoter (fragment): intI1 (promoter lies within the coding sequence); class 1 integron promoter
   2590..2646    +  CDS            GmR (fragment): gentamycin acetyltransferase; aacC1; confers resistance to gentamycin
   2653..3444    +  CDS            SmR: aminoglycoside adenylyltransferase (Murphy, 1985); aadA; confers resistance to spectinomycin and streptomycin
   3537..267     +  rep_origin     ori (across the origin): high-copy-number ColE1/pMB1/pBR322/pUC origin of replication
