[The description below was written by a language model from this plasmid's Addgene catalogue record and pLannotate feature annotations shown in this document.]
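Description:
pDONR223_HAPLN1_p.K115N is a Gateway entry clone built on the Invitrogen pDONR223 backbone. It carries the human HAPLN1 open reading frame (hyaluronan and proteoglycan link protein 1, also known as CRTL1) with a K115N missense substitution. The plasmid is about 3.9 kb in the sequenced record and is propagated in E. coli at high copy from a ColE1/pUC-type origin. Selection is with spectinomycin, conferred by the aadA aminoglycoside adenylyltransferase gene (SmR). That gene lies downstream of a class 1 integron Pc promoter fragment and a short remnant of a gentamicin resistance gene.

The roughly 1.06 kb coding sequence sits between two attL recombination sites, so it can be moved by an LR Clonase reaction into any compatible Gateway destination vector. The automated annotation labels both sites as attL3 and matches the insert to the rat Hapln1 protein. The second label reflects a homology hit, since the catalogue entry specifies the human gene. The insert has no promoter of its own in this vector, so expression depends on the destination vector chosen. The clone is in the "closed" configuration, with a stop codon immediately after the ORF, so it yields native or N-terminally tagged protein rather than C-terminal fusions. rrnB T1 and T2 terminators upstream of the cassette insulate it from read-through transcription. A T7 promoter and M13 primer sites flank it, and small lacI and lacZα fragments are backbone remnants.

The construct belongs to the Target Accelerator Plasmid Collection, a set of wild-type and mutant alleles assembled for systematic functional testing of rare cancer-associated variants. It serves as the source clone for making expression constructs of this HAPLN1 variant.
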