Addgene plasmid #81646: pDONR223_HAPLN1_p.K115N
Purpose: Gateway Donor vector containing HAPLN1, part of the Target Accelerator Plasmid Collection.
Depositing lab: Jesse Boehm & William Hahn & David Root. Depositing organization: Broad Institute. Publication: Systematic Functional Interrogation of Rare Cancer Variants Identifies Oncogenic Alleles. Kim E, Ilic N, Shrestha Y, Zou L, Kamburov A, Zhu C, Yang X, Lubonja R, Tran N, Nguyen C, Lawrence MS, Piccioni F, Bagul M, Doench JG, Chouinard CR, Wu X, Hogstrom L, Natoli T, Tamayo P, Horn H, Corsello SM, Lage K, Root DE, Subramanian A, Golub TR, Getz G, Boehm JS, Hahn WC. Cancer Discov. 2016 Jul;6(7):714-26. doi: 10.1158/2159-8290.CD-16-0160. Epub 2016 May 4. PubMed 27147599.
Backbone
  Vector backbone: pDONR223
  Backbone manufacturer: Invitrogen
  Backbone size w/o insert (bp): 2790
  Vector type: Gateway Entry vector
Growth in bacteria
  Bacterial resistance: Spectinomycin, 50 μg/mL
  Growth temperature: 37°C
  Growth strain: DH5alpha
  Copy number: High Copy
Gene/Insert
  Gene/Insert name: HAPLN1 (alt name: NM_001884.3)
  Species: H. sapiens (human)
  Mutation: K115N
  Entrez Gene: HAPLN1 (a.k.a. CRT1, CRTL1)
  Promoter: None
  Cloning method: Gateway Cloning
  Sequencing primers: 5′ M13pUC-fwd; 3′ M13-Rev
Terms and licenses: Academic/Nonprofit Terms; Industry Terms: Not Available to Industry
Depositor comments: Closed state: stop codon immediately follows insert
How to cite: pDONR223_HAPLN1_p.K115N was a gift from Jesse Boehm & William Hahn & David Root (Addgene plasmid # 81646 ; http://n2t.net/addgene:81646 ; RRID:Addgene_81646)
