>Addgene plasmid #81646 | pDONR223_HAPLN1_p.K115N | depositor partial sequence | sequence record 154965 | Insert sequence
ATGAAGAGTCTACTTCTTCTGGTGCTGATTTCAATCTGCTGGGCTGATCATCTTTCAGACAACTATACTC
TGGATCATGACAGAGCTATTCACATCCAAGCAGAAAATGGCCCCCATCTACTTGTGGAAGCAGAGCAAGC
CAAGGTGTTTTCACACAGAGGTGGCAATGTTACACTGCCATGTAAATTTTATCGAGACCCTACAGCATTT
GGCTCAGGAATCCATAAAATCCGAATTAAGTGGACCAAGCTAACTTCGGATTACCTCAAGGAAGTGGATG
TTTTTGTTTCCATGGGATACCACAAAAAAACCTATGGAGGCTACCAGGGTAGAGTGTTTCTGAACGGAGG
CAGTGATAGTGATGCTTCTCTGGTCATCACAGACCTCACTCTGGAAGATTATGGGAGATATAAGTGTGAG
GTGATTGAAGGATTAGAAGATGATACTGTTGTGGTAGCACTGGACTTACAAGGTGTGGTATTCCCTTACT
TTCCACGACTGGGGCGCTACAATCTCAATTTTCACGAGGCGCAGCAGGCGTGTCTGGACCAGGATGCTGT
GATCGCCTCCTTCGACCAGCTGTACGACGCCTGGCGGGGCGGGCTGGACTGGTGCAATGCCGGCTGGCTC
AGTGATGGCTCTGTGCAATATCCCATCACAAAGCCCAGAGAGCCCTGTGGGGGCCAGAACACAGTGCCCG
GAGTCAGGAACTACGGATTTTGGGATAAAGATAAAAGCAGATATGATGTTTTCTGTTTTACATCCAATTT
CAATGGCCGTTTTTACTATCTGATCCACCCCACCAAACTGACCTATGATGAAGCGGTGCAAGCTTGTCTC
AATGATGGTGCTCAGATTGCAAAAGTGGGCCAGATATTTGCTGCCTGGAAAATTCTCGGATATGACCGCT
GTGATGCGGGCTGGTTGGCGGATGGCAGCGTCCGCTACCCCATCTCTAGGCCAAGAAGGCGCTGCAGTCC
TACTGAGGCTGCAGTGCGCTTCGTGGGTTTCCCAGATAAAAAGCATAAGCTGTATGGTGTCTACTGCTTC
AGAGCATACAAC
